Addgene plasmid #218870: pGP-CAG-iGABASnFR2(no bind)-WPRE-bGH-polyA
Purpose: Mammalian expression of improved GABA sensor control (no change in fluorescence)
Depositing lab: GENIE Project. Depositing organization: HHMI, Janelia Research Campus. Publication: iGABASnFR2 is an improved genetically encoded protein sensor of GABA. Kolb I, Hasseman JP, Matsumoto A, Jensen TP, Kopach O, Arthur BJ, Zhang Y, Tsang A, Reep D, Tsegaye G, Zheng J, Patel RH, Looger LL, Marvin JS, Korff WL, Rusakov DA, Yonehara K, Turner GC. eLife. 2026 Mar 18;14:RP108319. doi: 10.7554/eLife.108319. PubMed 41848771.
Backbone
  Vector backbone: pCAG
  Vector type: Mammalian Expression
Growth in bacteria
  Bacterial resistance: Ampicillin, 100 μg/mL
  Growth temperature: 37°C
  Growth strain: DH5alpha
  Copy number: High Copy
Gene/Insert
  Gene/Insert name: iGABASnFR2(no bind) (alt name: variant 4444)
  Species: Pseudomonas fluorescens, A. victoria (jellyfish)
  Insert size (bp): 1941
  Mutation: S99A F102G R168P
  Promoter: CAG
  Cloning method: Gibson Cloning
Terms and licenses: Academic/Nonprofit Terms; Industry Terms: Not Available to Industry
Depositor comments: Please visit https://doi.org/10.1101/2025.03.25.644953 for bioRxiv preprint.
How to cite: pGP-CAG-iGABASnFR2(no bind)-WPRE-bGH-polyA was a gift from GENIE Project (Addgene plasmid # 218870 ; http://n2t.net/addgene:218870 ; RRID:Addgene_218870)
