[The description below was written by a language model from this plasmid's Addgene catalogue record and pLannotate feature annotations shown in this document.]
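Description:
pGP-CAG-iGABASnFR2(no bind)-WPRE-bGH-polyA is a 7.9 kb mammalian expression plasmid built on a pCAG backbone. It encodes a non-responsive control version of the genetically encoded GABA sensor iGABASnFR2. It is maintained in E. coli through a high-copy ColE1/pUC-type origin and selected with ampicillin via the β-lactamase gene and its native promoter. The backbone also carries an SV40 origin, which allows episomal replication in cells expressing large T antigen, along with remnants of lac regulatory sequence and a T3 promoter.

Expression is driven by the CAG promoter, annotated here as the CMV immediate-early enhancer followed by the chicken β-actin/rabbit β-globin chimeric intron. The 1,941 bp insert combines sequence from Pseudomonas fluorescens and Aequorea victoria, the latter annotated as a GFP-type coding region in the middle of the open reading frame. The Pseudomonas portion is not separately annotated in the feature table. An N-terminal Igκ leader directs the protein into the secretory pathway, and a C-terminal PDGFRβ transmembrane domain anchors it in the plasma membrane, so the sensor is displayed on the extracellular surface. This variant (also called variant 4444) carries the substitutions S99A, F102G and R168P and is described as showing no change in fluorescence. Downstream, a short chimeric intron, a WPRE and the bGH polyadenylation signal promote transcript processing and stability, and a rabbit β-globin poly(A) signal from the backbone lies further on.

The construct serves as a negative control alongside functional iGABASnFR2 sensors in mammalian cells, helping to separate genuine GABA-dependent signals from fluorescence changes that do not depend on GABA binding.
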