Features (pLannotate 1.2.2; 25 found; start..end, strand, type, name):
      5..384     +  enhancer       CMV enhancer: human cytomegalovirus immediate early enhancer
    662..1678    +  intron         chimeric intron: chimera between introns from chicken β-actin and rabbit β-globin
   1676..1732    +  CDS            HBB (fragment): HBB_LEPEU - Experimental evidence at protein level: Swiss-Prot protein existence level 1. Involved in oxygen transport from the lung to the various peripheral tissues. From Lepus europaeus (European hare).
   1732..1750    +  misc_feature   MCS (fragment): multiple cloning site
   1766..1828    +  sig_peptide    Igκ leader: leader sequence from mouse immunoglobulin κ light chain
   2660..3385    +  CDS            cEGFP: cEGFP is a basic (constitutively fluorescent) green fluorescent protein published in 2008, derived from Aequorea victoria.
   3557..3703    +  CDS            PDGFRβ TM domain: transmembrane domain from platelet derived growth factor receptor beta
   3772..3904    +  intron         chimeric intron: chimera between introns from human β-globin and immunoglobulin heavy chain genes
   3913..4501    +  misc_feature   WPRE: woodchuck hepatitis virus posttranscriptional regulatory element
   4505..4521    +  misc_feature   MCS (fragment): pUC18/19 multiple cloning site
   4534..4645    +  polyA_signal   bGH poly(A) signal: bovine growth hormone polyadenylation signal
   4741..4759    -  promoter       T3 promoter: promoter for bacteriophage T3 RNA polymerase
   4818..4892    +  CDS            HBB (fragment): HBB_PONPY - Experimental evidence at transcript level: Swiss-Prot protein existence level 2. Involved in oxygen transport from the lung to the various peripheral tissues. From Pongo pygmaeus (Bornean orangutan).
   4963..5018    +  polyA_signal   β-globin poly(A) signal: rabbit β-globin polyadenylation signal (Gil and Proudfoot, 1987)
   5403..5419    -  protein_bind   lac operator: The lac repressor binds to the lac operator to inhibit transcription in E. coli. This inhibition can be relieved by adding lactose or isopropyl-β-D-thiogalactopyranoside (IPTG). lac repressor encoded by lacI
   5427..5457    -  promoter       lac promoter: promoter for the E. coli lac operon
   5472..5493    -  protein_bind   CAP binding site: CAP binding activates transcription in the presence of cAMP. E. coli catabolite activator protein
   5506..5545    -  CDS            lacI (fragment): lac repressor; lacI; The lac repressor binds to the lac operator to inhibit transcription in E. coli. This inhibition can be relieved by adding lactose or isopropyl-β-D-thiogalactopyranoside (IPTG).
   5552..5574    +  promoter       SV40 promoter (fragment): SV40 enhancer and early promoter
   5598..5733    +  rep_origin     SV40 ori: SV40 origin of replication
   5753..5887    +  polyA_signal   SV40 poly(A) signal: SV40 polyadenylation signal
   5889..5943    -  CDS            lacI (fragment): lac repressor; lacI; The lac repressor binds to the lac operator to inhibit transcription in E. coli. This inhibition can be relieved by adding lactose or isopropyl-β-D-thiogalactopyranoside (IPTG).
   6126..6714    -  rep_origin     ori: high-copy-number ColE1/pMB1/pBR322/pUC origin of replication
   6885..7745    -  CDS            AmpR: β-lactamase; bla; confers resistance to ampicillin, carbenicillin, and related antibiotics
   7746..7850    -  promoter       AmpR promoter: bla
>Addgene plasmid #218870 | pGP-CAG-iGABASnFR2(no bind)-WPRE-bGH-polyA | addgene full sequence | sequence record 436561 | Addgene NGS Result
GGTCGACATTGATTATTGACTAGTTATTAATAGTAATCAATTACGGGGTCATTAGTTCATAGCCCATATA
TGGAGTTCCGCGTTACATAACTTACGGTAAATGGCCCGCCTGGCTGACCGCCCAACGACCCCCGCCCATT
GACGTCAATAATGACGTATGTTCCCATAGTAACGCCAATAGGGACTTTCCATTGACGTCAATGGGTGGAG
TATTTACGGTAAACTGCCCACTTGGCAGTACATCAAGTGTATCATATGCCAAGTACGCCCCCTATTGACG
TCAATGACGGTAAATGGCCCGCCTGGCATTATGCCCAGTACATGACCTTATGGGACTTTCCTACTTGGCA
GTACATCTACGTATTAGTCATCGCTATTACCATGGTCGAGGTGAGCCCCACGTTCTGCTTCACTCTCCCC
ATCTCCCCCCCCTCCCCACCCCCAATTTTGTATTTATTTATTTTTTAATTATTTTGTGCAGCGATGGGGG
CGGGGGGGGGGGGGGGGCGCGCCRGGGGGGGGGGGGGGGGGGGGGGGGGGGGGSGGGGSGRGGCGGRGAG
GKGCGGCGGCAGCCAATCAGAGCGGCGCGCTCCGAAAGTTTCCTTTTATGGCGAGGCGGCGGCGGCGGCG
GCCCTATAAAAAGCGAAGCGCGCGGCGGGCGGGAGTCGCTGCGCGCTGCCTTCGCCCCGTGCCCCGCTCC
GCCGCCGCCTCGCGCCGCCCGCCCCGGCTCTGACTGACCGCGTTACTCCCACAGGTGAGCGGGCGGGACG
GCCCTTCTCCTCCGGGCTGTAATTAGCGCTTGGTTTAATGACGGCTTGTTTCTTTTCTGTGGCTGCGTGA
AAGCCTTGAGGGGCTCCGGGAGGGCCCTTTGTGCGGGGGGAGCGGCTCGGGGGGTGCGTGCGTGTGTGTG
TGCGTGGGGAGCGCCGCGTGCGGCTCCGCGCTGCCCGGCGGCTGTGAGCGCTGCGGGCGCGGCGCGGGGC
TTTGTGCGCTCCGCAGTGTGCGCGAGGGGAGCGCGGCCGGGGGCGGTGCCCCGCGGTGCGGGGGGGGCTG
CGAGGGGAACAAAGGCTGCGTGCGGGGTGTGTGCGTGGGGGGGTGAGCAGGGGGTGTGGGCGCGTCGGTC
GGGCTGCAACCCCCCCTGCACCCCCCTCCCCGAGTTGCTGAGCACGGCCCGGCTTCGGGTGCGGGGCTCC
GTACGGGGCGTGGCGCGGGGCTCGCCGTGCCGGGCGGGGGGTGGCGGCAGGKGGGGGTGCCGGGCGGGGC
GGGGCCGCCKCGGGCCGGGGRGGGCTCGGGGGRGGGGCGCGGCGGCCCCCGGAGCGCCGGCGGCTGTCGA
GGCGCGGCGAGCCGCAGCCATTGCCTTTTATGGTAATCGTGCGAGAGGGCGCAGGGACTTCCTTTGTCCC
AAATCTGTGCGGAGCCGAAATCTGGGAGGCGCCGCCGCACCCCCTCTAGCGGGCGCGGGGCGAAGCGGTG
CGGCGCCGGCAGGAAGGAAATGGGCGGGGAGGGCCTTCGTGCGTCGCCGCGCCGCCGTCCCCTTCTCCCT
CTCCAGCCTCGGGGCTGTCCGCGGGGGGACGGCTGCCTTCGGGGGGGACGGGGCAGGGCGGGGTTCGGCT
TCTGGCGTGTGACCGGCGGCTCTAGAGCCTCTGCTAACCATGTTCATGCCTTCTTCTTTTTCCTACAGCT
CCTGGGCAACGTGCTGGTTATTGTGCTGTCTCATCATTTTGGCAAAGAATTCGGTACCGCGGGCCCGGGA
ACCGGTGCCGCCACCATGGAGACAGACACACTCCTGCTATGGGTACTGCTGCTCTGGGTTCCAGGTTCCA
CTGGTGACAGATCTGAAAGCATCAATTTCGTGAGCTGGGGCGGTAGCACCCAGGATGCGCAGAAGCAGGC
CTGGGCCGACCCGTTCAGCAAGGCCAGCGGCATTACCGTGGTCCAGGATGGGCCCACCGACTACGGCAAA
CTCAAGGCCATGGTCGAAAGCGGCAACGTGCAGTGGGACGTGGTGGATGTAGAGGCCGACTTCGCCTTGC
GCGCCGCCGCCGAAGGCCTGCTCGAACCCCTGGATTTCTCGGTGATCCAGCGCGACAAGATCGATCCGCG
GTTCGTGAGTGACCATGGAGTGGGGGCCTTCCTGGGGTCTTTCGTGCTCGGCTACAACGAAGGCAAGCTC
GGAGCCAGCAAGCCCCAGGACTGGACCGCGCTGTTCGACACCAAGACCTACCCCGGCAAACGCGCCCTCT
ACAAATGGCCGAGCCCTGGCGTGCTCGAACTGGCCCTGCTCGCCGACGGCGTACCGGCCGACAAGCTCTA
CCCGCTGGACCTGGACCGCGCCTTCAAGAAACTCGACACCATCAAGAAAGACATCGTCTGGTGGGGCGGC
GGTGCACAGTCGCAGCAGCTGCTGGCCTCCGGCGAAGTCAGCATGGGCCAGTTCTGGAACGGTCGCATCC
ACGCCCTGCAAGAAGACGGCGCGCCAGTGGGCGTGAGCTGGAAGCAGAACCTGGTGATGGCCGACATCCT
CGTCGTGCCTAAAGGCACGAAGAACAAAGCCGCCGCGATGAAGTTCCTGGCCAGTGCCAGCAGCGCCAAA
GGCCAGGACGACTTTTCCGCCCTGACCGCCTATGCTCCAGTGAACATCGACAGTGTGCAGCGCCTCGACC
TTGCGCAGGTCCGGATCACCGCCGACAAGCAGAAGAACGGCATCATGGCGAACTTCAAGATCCCGCACAA
CGTGGAGGACGGCAGCGTGCAGCTCGCCGACCACTACCAGCAGAACACCCCCATCGGCGACGGCCCCGTG
CTGCTGCCCGACAACCACTACCTGAGCACCCAGTCCGTGCTGAGCAAAGACCCCAACGAGAAGCGCGATC
ACATGGTCCTGCTGGAGTTCGTGACCGCCGCCGGGATCACTCTCGGCATGGACGAGCTGTACAAGGGCGG
TACCGGAGGGAGCATGAGCAAGGGCGAGGAGCTGTTCACCGGGGTGGTGCCCATCCTGGTCGAGCTGGAC
GGCGACGTAAACGGCCACAAGTTCAGCGTGCGCGGCGAGGGCGAGGGCGATGCCACCAACGGCAAGCTGA
CCCTGAAGTTCATCTGCACCACCGGCAAGCTGCCCGTGCCCTGGCCCACCCTCGTGACCACCCTGACCTA
CGGCGTGCAGTGCTTCAGCCGCTACCCCGACCACATGAAGCAGCACGACTTCTTCAAGTCCGCCATGCCC
GAAGGCTACGTCCAGGAGCGCACCATCAGCTTCAAGGACGACGGCACCTACAAGACCCGCGCCGAGGTGA
AGTTCGAGGGCGACACCCTGGTGAACCGCATCGAGCTGAAGGGCATCGACTTCAAGGAGGACGGCAACAT
CCTGGGGCACAAGCTGGAGTACAACTGGAACGCCAACCTGGCACCGAACCTGCCGACCGCCTACGTCAAG
GATCAGATCACCCTCGATTTCGCCTACTGGGCCAAGAACGGTCCGGCCATTGCGACACGGTGGAATGAAT
GGCTAGTCAAACTGCAGGTCGACGAACAAAAACTCATCTCAGAAGAGGATCTGAATGCTGTGGGCCAGGA
CACGCAGGAGGTCATCGTGGTGCCACACTCCTTGCCCTTTAAGGTGGTGGTGATCTCAGCCATCCTGGCC
CTGGTGGTGCTCACCATCATCTCCCTTATCATCCTCATCATGCTTTGGCAGAAGAAGCCACGTTAGGAAT
TCGATATCGGTACCGATGAATAGCTCGAGGTACCGATGAATAGCTAAGGTCGAGGCCGCAGGTAAGTATC
AAGGTTACAAGACAGGTTTAAGGAGACCAATAGAAACTGGGCTTGTCGAGACAGAGAAGACTCTTGCGTT
TCTGATAGGCACCTATTGGTCTTACTGACATCCACTTTGCCTTTCTCTCCACAGGTGTCGACAATCAACC
TCTGGATTACAAAATTTGTGAAAGATTGACTGGTATTCTTAACTATGTTGCTCCTTTTACGCTATGTGGA
TACGCTGCTTTAATGCCTTTGTATCATGCTATTGCTTCCCGTATGGCTTTCATTTTCTCCTCCTTGTATA
AATCCTGGTTGCTGTCTCTTTATGAGGAGTTGTGGCCCGTTGTCAGGCAACGTGGCGTGGTGTGCACTGT
GTTTGCTGACGCAACCCCCACTGGTTGGGGCATTGCCACCACCTGTCAGCTCCTTTCCGGGACTTTCGCT
TTCCCCCTCCCTATTGCCACGGCGGAACTCATCGCCGCCTGCCTTGCCCGCTGCTGGACAGGGGCTCGGC
TGTTGGGCACTGACAATTCCGTGGTGTTGTCGGGGAAGCTGACGTCCTTTCCATGGCTGCTCGCCTGTGT
TGCCACCTGGATTCTGCGCGGGACGTCCTTCTGCTACGTCCCTTCGGCCCTCAATCCAGCGGACCTTCCT
TCCCGCGGCCTGCTGCCGGCTCTGCGGCCTCTTCCGCGTCTTCGCCTTCGCCCTCAGACGAGTCGGATCT
CCCTTTGGGCCGCCTCCCCGCCTGGAATTCGAGCTCGGTACGATCAGCCTCGACTGTGCCTTCTAGTTGC
CAGCCATCTGTTGTTTGCCCCTCCCCCGTGCCTTCCTTGACCCTGGAAGGTGCCACTCCCACTGTCCTTT
CCTAATAAAATGAGGAAATTGCATCGCATTGTCTGAGTAGGTGTCATTCTATTCTGGGGGGTGGGGTGGG
GCAGGACAGCAAGGGGGAGGATTGGGAAGACAATAGCCCAGCTTTTGTTCCCTTTAGTGAGGGTTAATTG
CGCGCTTGGCGTAATCATGGTCATAGCTGTTTCCTGTGTGAAATTGTTATCCGCTAATTCACTCCTCAGG
TGCAGGCTGCCTATCAGAAGGTGGTGGCTGGTGTGGCCAATGCCCTGGCTCACAAATACCACTGAGATCT
TTTTCCCTCTGCCAAAAATTATGGGGACATCATGAAGCCCCTTGAGCATCTGACTTCTGGCTAATAAAGG
AAATTTATTTTCATTGCAATAGTGTGTTGGAATTTTTTGTGTCTCTCACTCGGAAGGACATATGGGAGGG
CAAATCATTTAAAACATCAGAATGAGTATTTGGTTTAGAGTTTGGCAACATATGCCCATATGCTGGCTGC
CATGAACAAAGGTTGGCTATAAAGAGGTCATCAGTATATGAAACAGCCCCCTGCTGTCCATTCCTTATTC
CATAGAAAAGCCTTGACTTGAGGTTAGATTTTTTTTATATTTTGTTTTGTGTTATTTTTTTCTTTAACAT
CCCTAAAATTTTCCTTACATGTTTTACTAGCCAGATTTTTCCTCCTCTCCTGACTACTCCCAGTCATAGC
TGTCCCTCTTCTCTTATGGAGATCCCTCGACCTGCAGCCCAAGCTTGGCGTAATCATGGTCATAGCTGTT
TCCTGTGTGAAATTGTTATCCGCTCACAATTCCACACAACATACGAGCCGGAAGCATAAAGTGTAAAGCC
TGGGGTGCCTAATGAGTGAGCTAACTCACATTAATTGCGTTGCGCTCACTGCCCGCTTTCCAGTCGGGAA
ACCTGTCGTGCCAGCGGATCCGCATCTCAATTAGTCAGCAACCATAGTCCCGCCCCTAACTCCGCCCATC
CCGCCCCTAACTCCGCCCAGTTCCGCCCATTCTCCGCCCCATGGCTGACTAATTTTTTTTATTTATGCAG
AGGCCGAGGCCGCCTCGGCCTCTGAGCTATTCCAGAAGTAGTGAGGAGGCTTTTTTGGAGGCCTAGGCTT
TTGCAAAAAGCTAACTTGTTTATTGCAGCTTATAATGGTTACAAATAAAGCAATAGCATCACAAATTTCA
CAAATAAAGCATTTTTTTCACTGCATTCTAGTTGTGGTTTGTCCAAACTCATCAATGTATCTTATCATGT
CTGGATCCGCTGCATTAATGAATCGGCCAACGCGCGGGGAGAGGCGGTTTGCGTATTGGGCGCTCTTCCG
CTTCCTCGCTCACTGACTCGCTGCGCTCGGTCGTTCGGCTGCGGCGAGCGGTATCAGCTCACTCAAAGGC
GGTAATACGGTTATCCACAGAATCAGGGGATAACGCAGGAAAGAACATGTGAGCAAAAGGCCAGCAAAAG
GCCAGGAACCGTAAAAAGGCCGCGTTGCTGGCGTTTTTCCATAGGCTCCGCCCCCCTGACGAGCATCACA
AAAATCGACGCTCAAGTCAGAGGTGGCGAAACCCGACAGGACTATAAAGATACCAGGCGTTTCCCCCTGG
AAGCTCCCTCGTGCGCTCTCCTGTTCCGACCCTGCCGCTTACCGGATACCTGTCCGCCTTTCTCCCTTCG
GGAAGCGTGGCGCTTTCTCATAGCTCACGCTGTAGGTATCTCAGTTCGGTGTAGGTCGTTCGCTCCAAGC
TGGGCTGTGTGCACGAACCCCCCGTTCAGCCCGACCGCTGCGCCTTATCCGGTAACTATCGTCTTGAGTC
CAACCCGGTAAGACACGACTTATCGCCACTGGCAGCAGCCACTGGTAACAGGATTAGCAGAGCGAGGTAT
GTAGGCGGTGCTACAGAGTTCTTGAAGTGGTGGCCTAACTACGGCTACACTAGAAGAACAGTATTTGGTA
TCTGCGCTCTGCTGAAGCCAGTTACCTTCGGAAAAAGAGTTGGTAGCTCTTGATCCGGCAAACAAACCAC
CGCTGGTAGCGGTGGTTTTTTTGTTTGCAAGCAGCAGATTACGCGCAGAAAAAAAGGATCTCAAGAAGAT
CCTTTGATCTTTTCTACGGGGTCTGACGCTCAGTGGAACGAAAACTCACGTTAAGGGATTTTGGTCATGA
GATTATCAAAAAGGATCTTCACCTAGATCCTTTTAAATTAAAAATGAAGTTTTAAATCAATCTAAAGTAT
ATATGAGTAAACTTGGTCTGACAGTTACCAATGCTTAATCAGTGAGGCACCTATCTCAGCGATCTGTCTA
TTTCGTTCATCCATAGTTGCCTGACTCCCCGTCGTGTAGATAACTACGATACGGGAGGGCTTACCATCTG
GCCCCAGTGCTGCAATGATACCGCGAGACCCACGCTCACCGGCTCCAGATTTATCAGCAATAAACCAGCC
AGCCGGAAGGGCCGAGCGCAGAAGTGGTCCTGCAACTTTATCCGCCTCCATCCAGTCTATTAATTGTTGC
CGGGAAGCTAGAGTAAGTAGTTCGCCAGTTAATAGTTTGCGCAACGTTGTTGCCATTGCTACAGGCATCG
TGGTGTCACGCTCGTCGTTTGGTATGGCTTCATTCAGCTCCGGTTCCCAACGATCAAGGCGAGTTACATG
ATCCCCCATGTTGTGCAAAAAAGCGGTTAGCTCCTTCGGTCCTCCGATCGTTGTCAGAAGTAAGTTGGCC
GCAGTGTTATCACTCATGGTTATGGCAGCACTGCATAATTCTCTTACTGTCATGCCATCCGTAAGATGCT
TTTCTGTGACTGGTGAGTACTCAACCAAGTCATTCTGAGAATAGTGTATGCGGCGACCGAGTTGCTCTTG
CCCGGCGTCAATACGGGATAATACCGCGCCACATAGCAGAACTTTAAAAGTGCTCATCATTGGAAAACGT
TCTTCGGGGCGAAAACTCTCAAGGATCTTACCGCTGTTGAGATCCAGTTCGATGTAACCCACTCGTGCAC
CCAACTGATCTTCAGCATCTTTTACTTTCACCAGCGTTTCTGGGTGAGCAAAAACAGGAAGGCAAAATGC
CGCAAAAAAGGGAATAAGGGCGACACGGAAATGTTGAATACTCATACTCTTCCTTTTTCAATATTATTGA
AGCATTTATCAGGGTTATTGTCTCATGAGCGGATACATATTTGAATGTATTTAGAAAAATAAACAAATAG
GGGTTCCGCGCACATTTCCCCGAAAAGTGCCACCTG
