>Addgene plasmid #218870 | pGP-CAG-iGABASnFR2(no bind)-WPRE-bGH-polyA | depositor partial sequence | sequence record 427198 | iGABASnFR2(no bind)
ATGGAGACAGACACACTCCTGCTATGGGTACTGCTGCTCTGGGTTCCAGGTTCCACTGGTGACAGATCTG
AAAGCATCAATTTCGTGAGCTGGGGCGGTAGCACCCAGGATGCGCAGAAGCAGGCCTGGGCCGACCCGTT
CAGCAAGGCCAGCGGCATTACCGTGGTCCAGGATGGGCCCACCGACTACGGCAAACTCAAGGCCATGGTC
GAAAGCGGCAACGTGCAGTGGGACGTGGTGGATGTAGAGGCCGACTTCGCCTTGCGCGCCGCCGCCGAAG
GCCTGCTCGAACCCCTGGATTTCTCGGTGATCCAGCGCGACAAGATCGATCCGCGGTTCGTGAGTGACCA
TGGAGTGGGGGCCTTCCTGGGGTCTTTCGTGCTCGGCTACAACGAAGGCAAGCTCGGAGCCAGCAAGCCC
CAGGACTGGACCGCGCTGTTCGACACCAAGACCTACCCCGGCAAACGCGCCCTCTACAAATGGCCGAGCC
CTGGCGTGCTCGAACTGGCCCTGCTCGCCGACGGCGTACCGGCCGACAAGCTCTACCCGCTGGACCTGGA
CCGCGCCTTCAAGAAACTCGACACCATCAAGAAAGACATCGTCTGGTGGGGCGGCGGTGCACAGTCGCAG
CAGCTGCTGGCCTCCGGCGAAGTCAGCATGGGCCAGTTCTGGAACGGTCGCATCCACGCCCTGCAAGAAG
ACGGCGCGCCAGTGGGCGTGAGCTGGAAGCAGAACCTGGTGATGGCCGACATCCTCGTCGTGCCTAAAGG
CACGAAGAACAAAGCCGCCGCGATGAAGTTCCTGGCCAGTGCCAGCAGCGCCAAAGGCCAGGACGACTTT
TCCGCCCTGACCGCCTATGCTCCAGTGAACATCGACAGTGTGCAGCGCCTCGACCTTGCGCAGGTCCGGA
TCACCGCCGACAAGCAGAAGAACGGCATCATGGCGAACTTCAAGATCCCGCACAACGTGGAGGACGGCAG
CGTGCAGCTCGCCGACCACTACCAGCAGAACACCCCCATCGGCGACGGCCCCGTGCTGCTGCCCGACAAC
CACTACCTGAGCACCCAGTCCGTGCTGAGCAAAGACCCCAACGAGAAGCGCGATCACATGGTCCTGCTGG
AGTTCGTGACCGCCGCCGGGATCACTCTCGGCATGGACGAGCTGTACAAGGGCGGTACCGGAGGGAGCAT
GAGCAAGGGCGAGGAGCTGTTCACCGGGGTGGTGCCCATCCTGGTCGAGCTGGACGGCGACGTAAACGGC
CACAAGTTCAGCGTGCGCGGCGAGGGCGAGGGCGATGCCACCAACGGCAAGCTGACCCTGAAGTTCATCT
GCACCACCGGCAAGCTGCCCGTGCCCTGGCCCACCCTCGTGACCACCCTGACCTACGGCGTGCAGTGCTT
CAGCCGCTACCCCGACCACATGAAGCAGCACGACTTCTTCAAGTCCGCCATGCCCGAAGGCTACGTCCAG
GAGCGCACCATCAGCTTCAAGGACGACGGCACCTACAAGACCCGCGCCGAGGTGAAGTTCGAGGGCGACA
CCCTGGTGAACCGCATCGAGCTGAAGGGCATCGACTTCAAGGAGGACGGCAACATCCTGGGGCACAAGCT
GGAGTACAACTGGAACGCCAACCTGGCACCGAACCTGCCGACCGCCTACGTCAAGGATCAGATCACCCTC
GATTTCGCCTACTGGGCCAAGAACGGTCCGGCCATTGCGACACGGTGGAATGAATGGCTAGTCAAACTGC
AGGTCGACGAACAAAAACTCATCTCAGAAGAGGATCTGAATGCTGTGGGCCAGGACACGCAGGAGGTCAT
CGTGGTGCCACACTCCTTGCCCTTTAAGGTGGTGGTGATCTCAGCCATCCTGGCCCTGGTGGTGCTCACC
ATCATCTCCCTTATCATCCTCATCATGCTTTGGCAGAAGAAGCCACGTTAG
